>Addgene plasmid #167856 | NAX_CAGGS_CAS9_Blasto | addgene full sequence | sequence record 352732 | Addgene NGS Result
GACATTGATTATTGACTAGTTATTAATAGTAATCAATTACGGGGTCATTAGTTCATAGCCCATATATGGA
GTTCCGCGTTACATAACTTACGGTAAATGGCCCGCCTGGCTGACCGCCCAACGACCCCCGCCCATTGACG
TCAATAATGACGTATGTTCCCATAGTAACGCCAATAGGGACTTTCCATTGACGTCAATGGGTGGAGTATT
TACGGTAAACTGCCCACTTGGCAGTACATCAAGTGTATCATATGCCAAGTACGCCCCCTATTGACGTCAA
TGACGGTAAATGGCCCGCCTGGCATTATGCCCAGTACATGACCTTATGGGACTTTCCTACTTGGCAGTAC
ATCTACGTATTAGTCATCGCTATTACCATGGTCGAGGTGAGCCCCACGTTCTGCTTCACTCTCCCCATCT
CCCCCCCCTCCCCACCCCCAATTTTGTATTTATTTATTTTTTAATTATTTTGTGCAGCGATGGGGGCGGG
GGGGGGGGGGGGGCGCGCCRGGSGGGGSGGGGSGGGGSGRGGGGSGGGGSGGGGSGAGGCGGAGAGGTGC
GGCGGCAGCCAATCAGAGCGGCGCGCTCCGAAAGTTTCCTTTTATGGCGAGGCGGCGGCGGCGGCGGCCC
TATAAAAAGCGAAGCGCGCGGCGGGCGGGAGTCGCTGCGCGCTGCCTTCGCCCCGTGCCCCGCTCCGCCG
CCGCCTCGCGCCGCCCGCCCCGGCTCTGACTGACCGCGTTACTCCCACAGGTGAGCGGGCGGGACGGCCC
TTCTCCTCCGGGCTGTAATTAGCGCTTGGTTTAATGACGGCTTGTTTCTTTTCTGTGGCTGCGTGAAAGC
CTTGAGGGGCTCCGGGAGGGCCCTTTGTGCGGGGGGAGCGGCTCGGGGGGTGCGTGCGTGTGTGTGTGCG
TGGGGAGCGCCGCGTGCGGCTCCGCGCTGCCCGGCGGCTGTGAGCGCTGCGGGCGCGGCGCGGGGCTTTT
TGCGCTCCGCAGTGTGCGCGAGGGGAGCGCGGCCGGGGGCGGTGCCCCGCGGTGCGGGGGGGGCTGCGAG
GGGAACAAAGGCTGCGTGCGGGGTGTGTGCGTGGGGGGGTGAGCAGGGGGTGTGGGCGCGTCGGTCGGGC
TGCAACCCCCCCTGCACCCCCCTCCCCGAGTTGCTGAGCACGGCCCGGCTTCGGGTGCGGGGCTCCGTAC
GGGGCGTGGCGCGGGGCTCGCCGTGCCGGGCGGGGGGTGGCGGCAGGTGGGGGTGCCGGGCGGGGCGGGG
CCGCCTCGGGCCGGGGAGGGCTCGGGGGAGGGGCGCGGCGGCCCCCGGAGCGCCGGCGGCTGTCGAGGCG
CGGCGAGCCGCAGCCATTGCCTTTTATGGTAATCGTGCGAGAGGGCGCAGGGACTTCCTTTGTCCCAAAT
CTGTGCGGAGCCGAAATCTGGGAGGCGCCGCCGCACCCCCTCTAGCGGGCGCGGGGCGAAGCGGTGCGGC
GCCGGCAGGAAGGAAATGGGCGGGGAGGGCCTTCGTGCGTCGCCGCGCCGCCGTCCCCTTCTCCCTCTCC
AGCCTCGGGGCTGTCCGCGGGGGGACGGCTGCCTTCGGGGGGGACGGGGCAGGGCGGGGTTCGGCTTCTG
GCGTGTGACCGGCGGCTCTAGAGCCTCTGCTAACCATGTTCATGCCTTCTTCTTTTTCCTACAGCTCCTG
GGCAACGTGCTGGTTATTGTGCTGTCTCATCATTTTGGCAAAGAATCTAGATACCCTCGTAAAGGTCTAG
AGCTAGCGAATTCGAATTTGCCACCATGGACAAGAAGTACTCCATTGGGCTCGATATCGGCACAAACAGC
GTCGGCTGGGCCGTCATTACGGACGAGTACAAGGTGCCGAGCAAAAAATTCAAAGTTCTGGGCAATACCG
ATCGCCACAGCATAAAGAAGAACCTCATTGGCGCCCTCCTGTTCGACTCCGGGGAGACGGCCGAAGCCAC
GCGGCTCAAAAGAACAGCACGGCGCAGATATACCCGCAGAAAGAATCGGATCTGCTACCTGCAGGAGATC
TTTAGTAATGAGATGGCTAAGGTGGATGACTCTTTCTTCCATAGGCTGGAGGAGTCCTTTTTGGTGGAGG
AGGATAAAAAGCACGAGCGCCACCCAATCTTTGGCAATATCGTGGACGAGGTGGCGTACCATGAAAAGTA
CCCAACCATATATCATCTGAGGAAGAAGCTTGTAGACAGTACTGATAAGGCTGACTTGCGGTTGATCTAT
CTCGCGCTGGCGCATATGATCAAATTTCGGGGACACTTCCTCATCGAGGGGGACCTGAACCCAGACAACA
GCGATGTCGACAAACTCTTTATCCAACTGGTTCAGACTTACAATCAGCTTTTCGAAGAGAACCCGATCAA
CGCATCCGGAGTTGACGCCAAAGCAATCCTGAGCGCTAGGCTGTCCAAATCCCGGCGGCTCGAAAACCTC
ATCGCACAGCTCCCTGGGGAGAAGAAGAACGGCCTGTTTGGTAATCTTATCGCCCTGTCACTCGGGCTGA
CCCCCAACTTTAAATCTAACTTCGACCTGGCCGAAGATGCCAAGCTTCAACTGAGCAAAGACACCTACGA
TGATGATCTCGACAATCTGCTGGCCCAGATCGGCGACCAGTACGCAGACCTTTTTTTGGCGGCAAAGAAC
CTGTCAGACGCCATTCTGCTGAGTGATATTCTGCGAGTGAACACGGAGATCACCAAAGCTCCGCTGAGCG
CTAGTATGATCAAGCGCTATGATGAGCACCACCAAGACTTGACTTTGCTGAAGGCCCTTGTCAGACAGCA
ACTGCCTGAGAAGTACAAGGAAATTTTCTTCGATCAGTCTAAAAATGGCTACGCCGGATACATTGACGGC
GGAGCAAGCCAGGAGGAATTTTACAAATTTATTAAGCCCATCTTGGAAAAAATGGACGGCACCGAGGAGC
TGCTGGTAAAGCTTAACAGAGAAGATCTGTTGCGCAAACAGCGCACTTTCGACAATGGAAGCATCCCCCA
CCAGATTCACCTGGGCGAACTGCACGCTATCCTCAGGCGGCAAGAGGATTTCTACCCCTTTTTGAAAGAT
AACAGGGAAAAGATTGAGAAAATCCTCACATTTCGGATACCCTACTATGTAGGCCCCCTCGCCCGGGGAA
ATTCCAGATTCGCGTGGATGACTCGCAAATCAGAAGAGACCATCACTCCCTGGAACTTCGAGGAAGTCGT
GGATAAGGGGGCCTCTGCCCAGTCCTTCATCGAAAGGATGACTAACTTTGATAAAAATCTGCCTAACGAA
AAGGTGCTTCCTAAACACTCTCTGCTGTACGAGTACTTCACAGTTTATAACGAGCTCACCAAGGTCAAAT
ACGTCACAGAAGGGATGAGAAAGCCAGCATTCCTGTCTGGAGAGCAGAAGAAAGCTATCGTGGACCTCCT
CTTCAAGACGAACCGGAAAGTTACCGTGAAACAGCTCAAAGAAGACTATTTCAAAAAGATTGAATGTTTC
GACTCTGTTGAAATCAGCGGAGTGGAGGATCGCTTCAACGCATCCCTGGGAACGTATCACGATCTCCTGA
AAATCATTAAAGACAAGGACTTCCTGGACAATGAGGAGAACGAGGACATTCTTGAGGACATTGTCCTCAC
CCTTACGTTGTTTGAAGATAGGGAGATGATTGAAGAACGCTTGAAAACTTACGCTCATCTCTTCGACGAC
AAAGTCATGAAACAGCTCAAGAGGCGCCGATATACAGGATGGGGGCGGCTGTCAAGAAAACTGATCAATG
GGATCCGAGACAAGCAGAGTGGAAAGACAATCCTGGATTTTCTTAAGTCCGATGGATTTGCCAACCGGAA
CTTCATGCAGTTGATCCATGATGACTCTCTCACCTTTAAGGAGGACATCCAGAAAGCACAAGTTTCTGGC
CAGGGGGACAGTCTTCACGAGCACATCGCTAATCTTGCAGGTAGCCCAGCTATCAAAAAGGGAATACTGC
AGACCGTTAAGGTCGTGGATGAACTCGTCAAAGTAATGGGAAGGCATAAGCCCGAGAATATCGTTATCGA
GATGGCCCGAGAGAACCAAACTACCCAGAAGGGACAGAAGAACAGTAGGGAAAGGATGAAGAGGATTGAA
GAGGGTATAAAAGAACTGGGGTCCCAAATCCTTAAGGAACACCCAGTTGAAAACACCCAGCTTCAGAATG
AGAAGCTCTACCTGTACTACCTGCAGAACGGCAGGGACATGTACGTGGATCAGGAACTGGACATCAATCG
GCTCTCCGACTACGACGTGGATCATATCGTGCCCCAGTCTTTTCTCAAAGATGATTCTATTGATAATAAA
GTGTTGACAAGATCCGATAAAAATAGAGGGAAGAGTGATAACGTCCCCTCAGAAGAAGTTGTCAAGAAAA
TGAAAAATTATTGGCGGCAGCTGCTGAACGCCAAACTGATCACACAACGGAAGTTCGATAATCTGACTAA
GGCTGAACGAGGTGGCCTGTCTGAGTTGGATAAAGCCGGCTTCATCAAAAGGCAGCTTGTTGAGACACGC
CAGATCACCAAGCACGTGGCCCAAATTCTCGATTCACGCATGAACACCAAGTACGATGAAAATGACAAAC
TGATTCGAGAGGTGAAAGTTATTACTCTGAAGTCTAAGCTGGTCTCAGATTTCAGAAAGGACTTTCAGTT
TTATAAGGTGAGAGAGATCAACAATTACCACCATGCGCATGATGCCTACCTGAATGCAGTGGTAGGCACT
GCACTTATCAAAAAATATCCCAAGCTTGAATCTGAATTTGTTTACGGAGACTATAAAGTGTACGATGTTA
GGAAAATGATCGCAAAGTCTGAGCAGGAAATAGGCAAGGCCACCGCTAAGTACTTCTTTTACAGCAATAT
TATGAATTTTTTCAAGACCGAGATTACACTGGCCAATGGAGAGATTCGGAAGCGACCACTTATCGAAACA
AACGGAGAAACAGGAGAAATCGTGTGGGACAAGGGTAGGGATTTCGCGACAGTCCGGAAGGTCCTGTCCA
TGCCGCAGGTGAACATCGTTAAAAAGACCGAAGTACAGACCGGAGGCTTCTCCAAGGAAAGTATCCTCCC
GAAAAGGAACAGCGACAAGCTGATCGCACGCAAAAAAGATTGGGACCCCAAGAAATACGGCGGATTCGAT
TCTCCTACAGTCGCTTACAGTGTACTGGTTGTGGCCAAAGTGGAGAAAGGGAAGTCTAAAAAACTCAAAA
GCGTCAAGGAACTGCTGGGCATCACAATCATGGAGCGATCAAGCTTCGAAAAAAACCCCATCGACTTTCT
CGAGGCGAAAGGATATAAAGAGGTCAAAAAAGACCTCATCATTAAGCTTCCCAAGTACTCTCTCTTTGAG
CTTGAAAACGGCCGGAAACGAATGCTCGCTAGTGCGGGCGAGCTGCAGAAAGGTAACGAGCTGGCACTGC
CCTCTAAATACGTTAATTTCTTGTATCTGGCCAGCCACTATGAAAAGCTCAAAGGGTCTCCCGAAGATAA
TGAGCAGAAGCAGCTGTTCGTGGAACAACACAAACACTACCTTGATGAGATCATCGAGCAAATAAGCGAA
TTCTCCAAAAGAGTGATCCTCGCCGACGCTAACCTCGATAAGGTGCTTTCTGCTTACAATAAGCACAGGG
ATAAGCCCATCAGGGAGCAGGCAGAAAACATTATCCACTTGTTTACTCTGACCAACTTGGGCGCGCCTGC
AGCCTTCAAGTACTTCGACACCACCATAGACAGAAAGCGGTACACCTCTACAAAGGAGGTCCTGGACGCC
ACACTGATTCATCAGTCAATTACGGGGCTCTATGAAACAAGAATCGACCTCTCTCAGCTCGGTGGAGACA
GCAGGGCTGACCCCAAGAAGAAGAGGAAGGTGTGAAAGGGTTCGATCCCTACCGGTTAGTAATGAGTTTA
AACGGGGGAGGCTAACTGAAACACGGAAGGAGACAATACCGGAAGGAACCCGCGCTATGACGGCAATAAA
AAGACAGAATAAAACGCACGGGTGTTGGGTCGTTTGTTCATAAACGCGGGGTTCGGTCCCAGGGCTGGCA
CTCTGTCGATACCCCACCGAGACCCCATTGGGGCCAATACGCCCGCGTTTCTTCCTTTTCCCCACCCCAC
CCCCCAAGTTCGGGTGAAGGCCCAGGGCTCGCAGCCAATGTCGGGGCGGCAGGCCCTGCCATAGCAGATC
TGCGAAATCGGATCCGCGGCCGCACTGATTCTAGCTGCAGAGGCTCCGGTGCCCGTCAGTGGGCAGAGCG
CACATCGCCCACAGTCCCCGAGAAGTTGGGGGGAGGGGTCGGCAATTGAACCGGTGCCTAGAGAAGGTGG
CGCGGGGTAAACTGGGAAAGTGATGTCGTGTACTGGCTCCGCCTTTTTCCCGAGGGTGGGGGAGAACCGT
ATATAAGTGCAGTAGTCGCCGTGAACGTTCTTTTTCGCAACGGGTTTGCCGCCAGAACACAGGATCCTCG
AGCCACCATGGCCAAGCCTTTGTCTCAAGAAGAATCCACCCTCATTGAAAGAGCAACGGCTACAATCAAC
AGCATCCCCATCTCTGAAGACTACAGCGTCGCCAGCGCAGCTCTCTCTAGCGACGGCCGCATCTTCACTG
GTGTCAATGTATATCATTTTACTGGGGGACCTTGTGCAGAACTCGTGGTGCTGGGCACTGCTGCTGCTGC
GGCAGCTGGCAACCTGACTTGTATCGTCGCGATCGGAAATGAGAACAGGGGCATCTTGAGCCCCTGCGGA
CGGTGCCGACAGGTGCTTCTCGATCTGCATCCTGGGATCAAAGCCATAGTGAAGGACAGTGATGGACAGC
CGACGGCAGTTGGGATTCGTGAATTGCTGCCCTCTGGTTATGTGTGGGAGGGCTAAGTTAACTTGTTTAT
TGCAGCTTATAATGGTTACAAATAAAGCAATAGCATCACAAATTTCACAAATAAAGCATTTTTTTCACTG
CATTCTAGTTGTGGTTTGTCCAAACTCATCAATGTATCTTATCATGTCTGGAATTGACTCAAATGATGTC
AATTAGTCTATCAGAAGCTCATCTGGTCTCCCTTCCGGGGGACAAGACATCCCTGTTTAATATTTAAACA
GCAGTGTTCCCAAACTGGGTTCTTATATCCCTTGCTCTGGTCAACCAGGTTGCAGGGTTTCCTGTCCTCA
CAGGAACGAAGTCCCTAAAGAAACAGTGGCAGCCAGGTTTAGCCCCGGAATTGACTGGATTCCTTTTTTA
GGGCCCATTGGTATGGCTTTTTCCCCGTATCCCCCCAGGTGTCTGCAGGCTCAAAGAGCAGCGAGAAGCG
TTCAGAGGAAAGCGATCCCGTGCCACCTTCCCCGTGCCCGGGCTGTCCCCGCACGCTGCCGGCTCGGGGA
TGCGGGGGGAGCGCCGGACCGGAGCGGAGCCCCGGGCGGCTCGCTGCTGCCCCCTAGCGGGGGAGGGACG
TAATTACATCCCTGGGGGCTTTGGGGGGGGGCTGTCCCTGATATCTATAACAAGAAAATATATATATAAT
AAGTTATCACGTAAGTAGAACATGAAATAACAATATAATTATCGTATGAGTTAAATCTTAAAAGTCACGT
AAAAGATAATCATGCGTCATTTTGACTCACGCGGTCGTTATAGTTCAAAATCAGTGACACTTACCGCATT
GACAAGCACGCCTCACGGGAGCTCCAAGCGGCGACTGAGATGTCCTAAATGCACAGCGACGGATTCGCGC
TATTTAGAAAGAGAGAGCAATATTTCAAGAATGCATGCGTCAATTTTACGCAGACTATCTTTCTAGGGTT
AATCTAGCTGCATCAGGATCATATCGTCGGGTCTTTTTTCCGGCTCAGTCATCGCCCAAGCTGGCGCTAT
CTGGGCATCGGGGAGGAAGAAGCCCGTGCCTTTTCCCGCGAGGTTGAAGCGGCATGGAAAGAGTTTGCCG
AGGATGACTGCTGCTGCATTGACGTTGAGCGAAAACGCACGTTTACCATGATGATTCGGGAAGGTGTGGC
CATGCACGCCTTTAACGGTGAACTGTTCGTTCAGGCCACCTGGGATACCAGTTCGTCGCGGCTTTTCCGG
ACACAGTTCCGGATGGTCAGCCCGAAGCGCATCAGCAACCCGAACAATACCGGCGACAGCCGGAACTGCC
GTGCCGGTGTGCAGATTAATGACAGCGGTGCGGCGCTGGGATATTACGTCAGCGAGGACGGGTATCCTGG
CTGGATGCCGCAGAAATGGACATGGATACCCCGTGAGTTACCCGGCGGGCGCGCTTGGCGTAATCATGGT
CATAGCTGTTTCCTGTGTGAAATTGTTATCCGCTCACAATTCCACACAACATACGAGCCGGAAGCATAAA
GTGTAAAGCCTGGGGTGCCTAATGAGTGAGCTAACTCACATTAATTGCGTTGCGCTCACTGCCCGCTTTC
CAGTCGGGAAACCTGTCGTGCCAGCTGCATTAATGAATCGGCCAACGCGCGGGGAGAGGCGGTTTGCGTA
TTGGGCGCTCTTCCGCTTCCTCGCTCACTGACTCGCTGCGCTCGGTCGTTCGGCTGCGGCGAGCGGTATC
AGCTCACTCAAAGGCGGTAATACGGTTATCCACAGAATCAGGGGATAACGCAGGAAAGAACATGTGAGCA
AAAGGCCAGCAAAAGGCCAGGAACCGTAAAAAGGCCGCGTTGCTGGCGTTTTTCCATAGGCTCCGCCCCC
CTGACGAGCATCACAAAAATCGACGCTCAAGTCAGAGGTGGCGAAACCCGACAGGACTATAAAGATACCA
GGCGTTTCCCCCTGGAAGCTCCCTCGTGCGCTCTCCTGTTCCGACCCTGCCGCTTACCGGATACCTGTCC
GCCTTTCTCCCTTCGGGAAGCGTGGCGCTTTCTCATAGCTCACGCTGTAGGTATCTCAGTTCGGTGTAGG
TCGTTCGCTCCAAGCTGGGCTGTGTGCACGAACCCCCCGTTCAGCCCGACCGCTGCGCCTTATCCGGTAA
CTATCGTCTTGAGTCCAACCCGGTAAGACACGACTTATCGCCACTGGCAGCAGCCACTGGTAACAGGATT
AGCAGAGCGAGGTATGTAGGCGGTGCTACAGAGTTCTTGAAGTGGTGGCCTAACTACGGCTACACTAGAA
GAACAGTATTTGGTATCTGCGCTCTGCTGAAGCCAGTTACCTTCGGAAAAAGAGTTGGTAGCTCTTGATC
CGGCAAACAAACCACCGCTGGTAGCGGTGGTTTTTTTGTTTGCAAGCAGCAGATTACGCGCAGAAAAAAA
GGATCTCAAGAAGATCCTTTGATCTTTTCTACGGGGTCTGACGCTCAGTGGAACGAAAACTCACGTTAAG
GGATTTTGGTCATGAGATTATCAAAAAGGATCTTCACCTAGATCCTTTTAAATTAAAAATGAAGTTTTAA
ATCAATCTAAAGTATATATGAGTAAACTTGGTCTGACAGTTACCAATGCTTAATCAGTGAGGCACCTATC
TCAGCGATCTGTCTATTTCGTTCATCCATAGTTGCCTGACTCCCCGTCGTGTAGATAACTACGATACGGG
AGGGCTTACCATCTGGCCCCAGTGCTGCAATGATACCGCGAGACCCACGCTCACCGGCTCCAGATTTATC
AGCAATAAACCAGCCAGCCGGAAGGGCCGAGCGCAGAAGTGGTCCTGCAACTTTATCCGCCTCCATCCAG
TCTATTAATTGTTGCCGGGAAGCTAGAGTAAGTAGTTCGCCAGTTAATAGTTTGCGCAACGTTGTTGCCA
TTGCTACAGGCATCGTGGTGTCACGCTCGTCGTTTGGTATGGCTTCATTCAGCTCCGGTTCCCAACGATC
AAGGCGAGTTACATGATCCCCCATGTTGTGCAAAAAAGCGGTTAGCTCCTTCGGTCCTCCGATCGTTGTC
AGAAGTAAGTTGGCCGCAGTGTTATCACTCATGGTTATGGCAGCACTGCATAATTCTCTTACTGTCATGC
CATCCGTAAGATGCTTTTCTGTGACTGGTGAGTACTCAACCAAGTCATTCTGAGAATAGTGTATGCGGCG
ACCGAGTTGCTCTTGCCCGGCGTCAATACGGGATAATACCGCGCCACATAGCAGAACTTTAAAAGTGCTC
ATCATTGGAAAACGTTCTTCGGGGCGAAAACTCTCAAGGATCTTACCGCTGTTGAGATCCAGTTCGATGT
AACCCACTCGTGCACCCAACTGATCTTCAGCATCTTTTACTTTCACCAGCGTTTCTGGGTGAGCAAAAAC
AGGAAGGCAAAATGCCGCAAAAAAGGGAATAAGGGCGACACGGAAATGTTGAATACTCATACTCTTCCTT
TTTCAATATTATTGAAGCATTTATCAGGGTTATTGTCTCATGAGCGGATACATATTTGAATGTATTTAGA
AAAATAAACAAATAGGGGTTCCGCGCACATTTCCCCGAAAAGTGCCACCTAAATTGTAAGCGTTAATATT
TTGTTAAAATTCGCGTTAAATTTTTGTTAAATCAGCTCATTTTTTAACCAATAGGCCGAAATCGGCAAAA
TCCCTTATAAATCAAAAGAATAGACCGAGATAGGGT
[37 nt withheld, positions 10607-10643]
AAAGAACGTGGACTCCAACGTCAAAGG
[49 nt withheld, positions 10671-10719]
T
[91 nt withheld, positions 10721-10811]
G
[124 nt withheld, positions 10813-10936]
CCCATTCGCCATTCAGGCTGCGCAACTGTTGGGAAGGGCGATCGGTGCGGGCCTCTTCGCTATTACGCCA
GCTGGCGAAAGGGGGATGTGCTGCAAGGCGATTAAGTTGGGTAACGCCAGGGTTTTCCCAGTCACGACGT
TGTAAAACGACGGCCAGTGAGCGCGCCTCGTTCATTCACGTTTTTGAACCCGTGGAGGACGGGCAGACTC
GCGGTGCAAATGTGTTTTACAGCGTGATGGAGCAGATGAAGATGCTCGACACGCTGCAGAACACGCAGCT
AGATTAACCCTAGAAAGATAATCATATTGTGACGTACGTTAAAGATAATCATGTGTAAAATTGACGCATG
TGTTTTATCGGTCTGTATATCGAGGTTTATTTATTAATTTGAATAGATATTAAGTTTTATTATATTTACA
CTTACATACTAATAATAAATTCAACAAACAATTTATTTATGTTTATTTATTTATTAAAAAAAACAAAAAC
TCAAAATTTCTTCTATAAAGTAACAAAACTTTTATGAGGGACAGCCCCCCCCCAAAGCCCCCAGGGATGT
AATTACGTCCCTCCCCCGCTAGGGGGCAGCAGCGAGCCGCCCGGGGCTCCGCTCCGGTCCGGCGCTCCCC
CCGCATCCCCGAGCCGGCAGCGTGCGGGGACAGCCCGGGCACGGGGAAGGTGGCACGGGATCGCTTTCCT
CTGAACGCTTCTCGCTGCTCTTTGAGCCTGCAGACACCTGGGGGGATACGGGGAAAAGGCCTCCACGGCC
Features (pLannotate 1.2.2; 20 found; start..end, strand, type, name):
      1..380     +  enhancer       CMV enhancer: human cytomegalovirus immediate early enhancer
    382..657     +  promoter       chicken β-actin promoter: No description available
    658..1674    +  intron         chimeric intron: chimera between introns from chicken β-actin and rabbit β-globin
   1776..5879    +  CDS            cas9: CAS9_STRP1 - Also known as csn1 From Streptococcus pyogenes serotype M1.
   6011..6059    +  polyA_signal   HSV TK poly(A) signal: herpes simplex virus thymidine kinase polyadenylation signal (Cole and Stacy, 1985)
   6291..6502    +  promoter       EF-1α core promoter: core promoter for human elongation factor EF-1α
   6518..6916    +  CDS            BSD: blasticidin S deaminase; Aspergillus terreus BSD; confers resistance to blasticidin
   6920..7041    +  polyA_signal   SV40 poly(A) signal: SV40 polyadenylation signal
   7059..7151    +  ncRNA          G-CSF SLDE: Accession: RF00183 - G-CSF factor stem-loop destabilising element (SLDE)
   7848..8315    +  CDS            B (fragment): PORTL_LAMBD - Experimental evidence at protein level: Swiss-Prot protein existence level 1. Forms the portal vertex of the capsid (PubMed:6228056, PubMed:6232391). This portal plays critical roles in head assembly, genome packaging, neck/tail attachment, and genome ejection (Probable). The portal protein multimerizes as a single ring-shaped homododecamer arranged around a central channel (PubMed:6232391). Binds to the terminase subunits to form the packaging machine (PubMed:7799432). From Escherichia phage lambda (Bacteriophage lambda).
   8351..8373    -  protein_bind   lac operator (fragment): The lac repressor binds to the lac operator to inhibit transcription in E. coli. This inhibition can be relieved by adding lactose or isopropyl-β-D-thiogalactopyranoside (IPTG). lac repressor encoded by lacI
   8377..8407    -  promoter       lac promoter: promoter for the E. coli lac operon
   8422..8443    -  protein_bind   CAP binding site: CAP binding activates transcription in the presence of cAMP. E. coli catabolite activator protein
   8456..8548    -  CDS            lacI (fragment): lac repressor; lacI; The lac repressor binds to the lac operator to inhibit transcription in E. coli. This inhibition can be relieved by adding lactose or isopropyl-β-D-thiogalactopyranoside (IPTG).
   8731..9319    -  rep_origin     ori: high-copy-number ColE1/pMB1/pBR322/pUC origin of replication
   9490..10350   -  CDS            AmpR: β-lactamase; bla; confers resistance to ampicillin, carbenicillin, and related antibiotics
  10351..10455   -  promoter       AmpR promoter: bla
  10508..10936   -  rep_origin     f1 ori (sequence partly withheld): f1 bacteriophage origin of replication; arrow indicates direction of (+) strand synthesis
  10941..11096   -  CDS            lacZα (fragment): LacZα fragment of β-galactosidase; lacZ fragment
  11098..11217   +  CDS            B (fragment): PORTL_LAMBD - Experimental evidence at protein level: Swiss-Prot protein existence level 1. Forms the portal vertex of the capsid (PubMed:6228056, PubMed:6232391). This portal plays critical roles in head assembly, genome packaging, neck/tail attachment, and genome ejection (Probable). The portal protein multimerizes as a single ring-shaped homododecamer arranged around a central channel (PubMed:6232391). Binds to the terminase subunits to form the packaging machine (PubMed:7799432). From Escherichia phage lambda (Bacteriophage lambda).
