[The description below was written by a language model from this plasmid's Addgene catalogue record and pLannotate feature annotations shown in this document.]
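Description:
NAX_CAGGS_CAS9_Blasto is an 11.7 kb mammalian CRISPR expression plasmid built on the pB-CAGGS backbone and described as piggyBac-compatible, meaning the expression cargo is intended to be mobilised into the host genome by piggyBac transposase supplied in trans to generate stable Cas9-expressing cell lines. The automated annotation does not call the piggyBac terminal repeats themselves, so their exact positions are not documented in the feature table. In bacteria, the plasmid is maintained through a high-copy ColE1/pUC-type origin and selected with ampicillin via the β-lactamase gene. An f1 origin and remnants of a lac cloning region (lac promoter, operator, CAP site, lacZα and lacI fragments) are ordinary backbone carry-over. Two short matches to the phage lambda portal protein gene appear to be stuffer or incidental sequence rather than functional parts.

The payload consists of two tandem, same-strand expression units. The first uses the composite CAGGS promoter (CMV immediate-early enhancer, chicken β-actin promoter and a chimeric β-actin/β-globin intron) to give strong, broadly active transcription of the Streptococcus pyogenes Cas9 coding sequence, which the record lists as synthetic. This unit is terminated by an HSV thymidine kinase polyadenylation signal. Any nuclear localisation signals or epitope tags on Cas9 are not annotated. Downstream, an EF-1α core promoter drives blasticidin S deaminase with an SV40 poly(A) signal, allowing blasticidin selection of cells that have taken up or integrated the cassette. No guide RNA cassette is annotated, so guides would be provided separately. The plasmid belongs to a toolkit of CRISPR reagents for mammalian cell engineering.
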