Addgene plasmid #167856: NAX_CAGGS_CAS9_Blasto
Purpose: PiggyBac compatible plasmid expressing spCas9
Depositing lab: Alejandro Chavez & Nan Cher Yeo. Depositing organization: Columbia University. Publication: Generation and application of a versatile CRISPR toolkit for mammalian cell engineering. Nghi Dang , Alissa Lance-Byrne, Angela Tung, Xiaoge Guo, Ryan J Cecchi, Joanna Buchthal, Alejandro Chavez, Nan Cher Yeo. Synthetic Biology, Volume 6, Issue 1, 2021 10.1093/synbio/ysab033.
Backbone
  Vector backbone: pB-CAGGS
  Vector type: CRISPR
  Selectable markers: Blasticidin
Growth in bacteria
  Bacterial resistance: Ampicillin, 100 μg/mL
  Growth temperature: 30°C
  Growth strain: NEB Stable
  Copy number: High Copy
Gene/Insert
  Gene/Insert name: Cas9
  Species: Synthetic
  Cloning method: Gibson Cloning
Terms and licenses: Academic/Nonprofit Terms; Industry Terms: Not Available to Industry
How to cite: NAX_CAGGS_CAS9_Blasto was a gift from Alejandro Chavez & Nan Cher Yeo (Addgene plasmid # 167856 ; http://n2t.net/addgene:167856 ; RRID:Addgene_167856)
